>Addgene plasmid #47884 | pCAG-H2BtdiRFP-IP | depositor full sequence | sequence record 68422 | pCAG-H2BtdiRFP-IP
GTGAGCCCCACGTTCTGCTTCACTCTCCCCATCTCCCCCCCCTCCCCACCCCCAATTTTGTATTTATTTA
TTTTTTAATTATTTTGTGCAGCGATGGGGGCGGGGGGGGGGGGGGGGCGCGCGCCAGGCGGGGCGGGGCG
GGGCGAGGGGCGGGGCGGGGCGAGGCGGAGAGGTGCGGCGGCAGCCAATCAGAGCGGCGCGCTCCGAAAG
TTTCCTTTTATGGCGAGGCGGCGGCGGCGGCGGCCCTATAAAAAGCGAAGCGCGCGGCGGGCGGGAGTCG
CTGCGCGCTGCCTTCGCCCCGTGCCCCGCTCCGCCGCCGCCTCGCGCCGCCCGCCCCGGCTCTGACTGAC
CGCGTTACTCCCACAGGTGAGCGGGCGGGACGGCCCTTCTCCTCCGGGCTGTAATTAGCGCTTGGTTTAA
TGACGGCTTGTTTCTTTTCTGTGGCTGCGTGAAAGCCTTGAGGGGCTCCGGGAGGGCCCTTTGTGCGGGG
GGAGCGGCTCGGGGGGTGCGTGCGTGTGTGTGTGCGTGGGGAGCGCCGCGTGCGGCTCCGCGCTGCCCGG
CGGCTGTGAGCGCTGCGGGCGCGGCGCGGGGCTTTGTGCGCTCCGCAGTGTGCGCGAGGGGAGCGCGGCC
GGGGGCGGTGCCCCGCGGTGCGGGGGGGGCTGCGAGGGGAACAAAGGCTGCGTGCGGGGTGTGTGCGTGG
GGGGGTGAGCAGGGGGTGTGGGCGCGTCGGTCGGGCTGCAACCCCCCCTGCACCCCCCTCCCCGAGTTGC
TGAGCACGGCCCGGCTTCGGGTGCGGGGCTCCGTACGGGGCGTGGCGCGGGGCTCGCCGTGCCGGGCGGG
GGGTGGCGGCAGGTGGGGGTGCCGGGCGGGGCGGGGCCGCCTCGGGCCGGGGAGGGCTCGGGGGAGGGGC
GCGGCGGCCCCCGGAGCGCCGGCGGCTGTCGAGGCGCGGCGAGCCGCAGCCATTGCCTTTTATGGTAATC
GTGCGAGAGGGCGCAGGGACTTCCTTTGTCCCAAATCTGTGCGGAGCCGAAATCTGGGAGGCGCCGCCGC
ACCCCCTCTAGCGGGCGCGGGGCGAAGCGGTGCGGCGCCGGCAGGAAGGAAATGGGCGGGGAGGGCCTTC
GTGCGTCGCCGCGCCGCCGTCCCCTTCTCCCTCTCCAGCCTCGGGGCTGTCCGCGGGGGGACGGCTGCCT
TCGGGGGGGACGGGGCAGGGCGGGGTTCGGCTTCTGGCGTGTGACCGGCGGCTCTAGAGCCTCTGCTAAC
CATGTTCATGCCTTCTTCTTTTTCCTACAGCTCCTGGGCAACGTGCTGGTTATTGTGCTGTCTCATCATT
TTGGCAAAGAATTATCACAAGTTTGTACAAACCCCAGGTACTTGGGAATTCAGATCTCGCCACCATGCCA
GAGCCAGCGAAGTCTGCTCCCGCCCCGAAAAAGGGCTCCAAGAAGGCGGTGACTAAGGCGCAGAAGAAAG
GCGGCAAGAAGCGCAAGCGCAGCCGCAAGGAGAGCTATTCCATCTATGTGTACAAGGTTCTGAAGCAGGT
CCACCCTGACACCGGCATTTCGTCCAAGGCCATGGGCATCATGAATTCGTTTGTGAACGACATTTTCGAG
CGCATCGCAGGTGAGGCTTCCCGCCTGGCGCATTACAACAAGCGCTCGACCATCACCTCCAGGGAGATCC
AGACGGCCGTGCGCCTGCTGCTGCCTGGGGAGTTGGCCAAGCACGCCGTGTCCGAGGGTACTAAGGCCAT
CACCAAGTACACCAGCGCTAAGGATCCACCGGTCGCCACCATGGCCGAAGGGAGCGTGGCAAGACAGCCC
GATCTGCTGACATGCGACGACGAACCAATCCACATTCCAGGAGCTATCCAGCCTCATGGACTGCTGCTGG
CTCTGGCCGCTGACATGACTATCGTGGCAGGCTCTGATAACCTGCCAGAGCTGACCGGGCTGGCTATCGG
AGCACTGATTGGCCGGTCCGCAGCCGACGTGTTCGATTCTGAGACTCACAATAGACTGACCATCGCCCTG
GCTGAACCTGGGGCTGCAGTGGGAGCCCCAATTACCGTCGGCTTCACAATGCGAAAGGACGCTGGCTTTA
TCGGGTCCTGGCACCGCCATGATCAGCTGATTTTTCTGGAGCTGGAACCACCTCAGAGAGACGTGGCAGA
GCCACAGGCTTTCTTTCGGAGAACAAACAGCGCCATCAGGCGCCTGCAGGCCGCTGAGACTCTGGAATCC
GCTTGCGCAGCCGCTGCACAGGAAGTGAGGAAGATCACCGGGTTCGATCGCGTCATGATCTACAGATTCG
CCTCAGACTTTAGCGGAGAAGTGATCGCAGAAGATCGCTGTGCCGAGGTCGAAAGTAAACTGGGCCTGCA
TTACCCAGCCTCAACCGTGCCTGCACAGGCACGACGGCTGTATACAATCAACCCCGTGCGGATCATTCCC
GACATTAATTACAGACCAGTGCCCGTCACACCTGACCTGAACCCAGTGACTGGGAGGCCCATCGATCTGA
GCTTCGCCATTCTGCGCAGCGTGTCCCCTGTCCACCTGGAGTTTATGAGGAATATCGGAATGCATGGCAC
CATGTCTATCAGTATTCTGAGAGGCGAAAGGCTGTGGGGGCTGATCGTGTGCCACCATCGGACACCTTAC
TATGTGGACCTGGACGGCAGGCAGGCTTGTGAACTGGTGGCTCAGGTGCTGGCTTGGCAGATTGGCGTGA
TGAAGGAGGGGCATGGCACCGGCAGCACCGGCAGCGGCAGCAGCGGCCGCTCCGGCACCGCCTCCTCCGA
GGACAACAACATGGCCGCCGAAGGGAGCGTGGCAAGACAGCCCGATCTGCTGACATGCGACGACGAACCA
ATCCACATTCCAGGAGCTATCCAGCCTCATGGACTGCTGCTGGCTCTGGCCGCTGACATGACTATCGTGG
CAGGCTCTGATAACCTGCCAGAGCTGACCGGGCTGGCTATCGGAGCACTGATTGGCCGGTCCGCAGCCGA
CGTGTTCGATTCTGAGACTCACAATAGACTGACCATCGCCCTGGCTGAACCTGGGGCTGCAGTGGGAGCC
CCAATTACCGTCGGCTTCACAATGCGAAAGGACGCTGGCTTTATCGGGTCCTGGCACCGCCATGATCAGC
TGATTTTTCTGGAGCTGGAACCACCTCAGAGAGACGTGGCAGAGCCACAGGCTTTCTTTCGGAGAACAAA
CAGCGCCATCAGGCGCCTGCAGGCCGCTGAGACTCTGGAATCCGCTTGCGCAGCCGCTGCACAGGAAGTG
AGGAAGATCACCGGGTTCGATCGCGTCATGATCTACAGATTCGCCTCAGACTTTAGCGGAGAAGTGATCG
CAGAAGATCGCTGTGCCGAGGTCGAAAGTAAACTGGGCCTGCATTACCCAGCCTCAACCGTGCCTGCACA
GGCACGACGGCTGTATACAATCAACCCCGTGCGGATCATTCCCGACATTAATTACAGACCAGTGCCCGTC
ACACCTGACCTGAACCCAGTGACTGGGAGGCCCATCGATCTGAGCTTCGCCATTCTGCGCAGCGTGTCCC
CTGTCCACCTGGAGTTTATGAGGAATATCGGAATGCATGGCACCATGTCTATCAGTATTCTGAGAGGCGA
AAGGCTGTGGGGGCTGATCGTGTGCCACCATCGGACACCTTACTATGTGGACCTGGACGGCAGGCAGGCT
TGTGAACTGGTGGCTCAGGTGCTGGCTTGGCAGATTGGCGTGATGAAGGAGGAATAACTCGAGAGTGTAC
AAAGTGGTGATAATTCCGCCCCCCCCCCCTCTCCCTCCCCCCCCCCTAACGTTACTGGCCGAAGCCGCTT
GGAATAAGGCCGGTGTGCGTTTGTCTATATGTTATTTTCCACCATATTGCCGTCTTTTGGCAATGTGAGG
GCCCGGAAACCTGGCCCTGTCTTCTTGACGAGCATTCCTAGGGGTCTTTCCCCTCTCGCCAAAGGAATGC
AAGGTCTGTTGAATGTCGTGAAGGAAGCAGTTCCTCTGGAAGCTTCTTGAAGACAAACAACGTCTGTAGC
GACCCTTTGCAGGCAGCGGAACCCCCCACCTGGCGACAGGTGCCTCTGCGGCCAAAAGCCACGTGTATAA
GATACACCTGCAAAGGCGGCACAACCCCAGTGCCACGTTGTGAGTTGGATAGTTGTGGAAAGAGTCAAAT
GGCTCTCCTCAAGCGTATTCAACAAGGGGCTGAAGGATGCCCAGAAGGTACCCCATTGTATGGGATCTGA
TCTGGGGCCTCGGTGCACATGCTTTACATGTGTTTAGTCGAGGTTAAAAAAACGTCTAGGCCCCCCGAAC
CACGGGGACGTGGTTTTCCTTTGAAAAACACGATGATAATATGGCCACAACCATGACCGAGTACAAGCCC
ACGGTGCGCCTCGCCACCCGCGACGACGTCCCCAGGGCCGTACGCACCCTCGCCGCCGCGTTCGCCGACT
ACCCCGCCACGCGCCACACCGTCGATCCGGACCGCCACATCGAGCGGGTCACCGAGCTGCAAGAACTCTT
CCTCACGCGCGTCGGGCTCGACATCGGCAAGGTGTGGGTCGCGGACGACGGCGCCGCGGTGGCGGTCTGG
ACCACGCCGGAGAGCGTCGAAGCGGGGGCGGTGTTCGCCGAGATCGGCCCGCGCATGGCCGAGTTGAGCG
GTTCCCGGCTGGCCGCGCAGCAACAGATGGAAGGCCTCCTGGCGCCGCACCGGCCCAAGGAGCCCGCGTG
GTTCCTGGCCACCGTCGGCGTCTCGCCCGACCACCAGGGCAAGGGTCTGGGCAGCGCCGTCGTGCTCCCC
GGAGTGGAGGCGGCCGAGCGCGCCGGGGTGCCCGCCTTCCTGGAGACCTCCGCGCCCCGCAACCTCCCCT
TCTACGAGCGGCTCGGCTTCACCGTCACCGCCGACGTCGAGGTGCCCGAAGGACCGCGCACCTGGTGCAT
GACCCGCAAGCCCGGTGCCTGACGCCCGCCCCACGACCCGCAGCGCCCGACCGAAAGGAGCGCACGACCC
CATGCATCGATGATCTAGAGCTCGCTGATCAGCCTCGACTGTGCCTTCTAGTTGCCAGCCATCTGTTGTT
TGCCCCTCCCCCGTGCCTTCCTTGACCCTGGAAGGTGCCACTCCCACTGTCCTTTCCTAATAAAATGAGG
AAATTGCATCGCATTGTCTGAGTAGGTGTCATTCTATTCTGGGGGGTGGGGTGGGGCAGGACAGCAAGGG
GGAGGATTGGGAAGACAATAGCAGGCATGCTGGGGATGCGGTGGGCTCTATGGCTTCTGAGGCGGAAAGA
ACCTGCAGCCCAAGCTTGGCGTAATCATGGTCATAGCTGTTTCCTGTGTGAAATTGTTATCCGCTCACAA
TTCCACACAACATACGAGCCGGAAGCATAAAGTGTAAAGCCTGGGGTGCCTAATGAGTGAGCTAACTCAC
ATTAATTGCGTTGCGCTCACTGCCCGCTTTCCAGTCGGGAAACCTGTCGTGCCAGCGGATCCGCATCTCA
ATTAGTCAGCAACCATAGTCCCGCCCCTAACTCCGCCCATCCCGCCCCTAACTCCGCCCAGTTCCGCCCA
TTCTCCGCCCCATGGCTGACTAATTTTTTTTATTTATGCAGAGGCCGAGGCCGCCTCGGCCTCTGAGCTA
TTCCAGAAGTAGTGAGGAGGCTTTTTTGGAGGCCTAGGCTTTTGCAAAAAGCTAACTTGTTTATTGCAGC
TTATAATGGTTACAAATAAAGCAATAGCATCACAAATTTCACAAATAAAGCATTTTTTTCACTGCATTCT
AGTTGTGGTTTGTCCAAACTCATCAATGTATCTTATCATGTCTGGATCCGCTGCATTAATGAATCGGCCA
ACGCGCGGGGAGAGGCGGTTTGCGTATTGGGCGCTCTTCCGCTTCCTCGCTCACTGACTCGCTGCGCTCG
GTCGTTCGGCTGCGGCGAGCGGTATCAGCTCACTCAAAGGCGGTAATACGGTTATCCACAGAATCAGGGG
ATAACGCAGGAAAGAACATGTGAGCAAAAGGCCAGCAAAAGGCCAGGAACCGTAAAAAGGCCGCGTTGCT
GGCGTTTTTCCATAGGCTCCGCCCCCCTGACGAGCATCACAAAAATCGACGCTCAAGTCAGAGGTGGCGA
AACCCGACAGGACTATAAAGATACCAGGCGTTTCCCCCTGGAAGCTCCCTCGTGCGCTCTCCTGTTCCGA
CCCTGCCGCTTACCGGATACCTGTCCGCCTTTCTCCCTTCGGGAAGCGTGGCGCTTTCTCATAGCTCACG
CTGTAGGTATCTCAGTTCGGTGTAGGTCGTTCGCTCCAAGCTGGGCTGTGTGCACGAACCCCCCGTTCAG
CCCGACCGCTGCGCCTTATCCGGTAACTATCGTCTTGAGTCCAACCCGGTAAGACACGACTTATCGCCAC
TGGCAGCAGCCACTGGTAACAGGATTAGCAGAGCGAGGTATGTAGGCGGTGCTACAGAGTTCTTGAAGTG
GTGGCCTAACTACGGCTACACTAGAAGAACAGTATTTGGTATCTGCGCTCTGCTGAAGCCAGTTACCTTC
GGAAAAAGAGTTGGTAGCTCTTGATCCGGCAAACAAACCACCGCTGGTAGCGGTGGTTTTTTTGTTTGCA
AGCAGCAGATTACGCGCAGAAAAAAAGGATCTCAAGAAGATCCTTTGATCTTTTCTACGGGGTCTGACGC
TCAGTGGAACGAAAACTCACGTTAAGGGATTTTGGTCATGAGATTATCAAAAAGGATCTTCACCTAGATC
CTTTTAAATTAAAAATGAAGTTTTAAATCAATCTAAAGTATATATGAGTAAACTTGGTCTGACAGTTACC
AATGCTTAATCAGTGAGGCACCTATCTCAGCGATCTGTCTATTTCGTTCATCCATAGTTGCCTGACTCCC
CGTCGTGTAGATAACTACGATACGGGAGGGCTTACCATCTGGCCCCAGTGCTGCAATGATACCGCGAGAC
CCACGCTCACCGGCTCCAGATTTATCAGCAATAAACCAGCCAGCCGGAAGGGCCGAGCGCAGAAGTGGTC
CTGCAACTTTATCCGCCTCCATCCAGTCTATTAATTGTTGCCGGGAAGCTAGAGTAAGTAGTTCGCCAGT
TAATAGTTTGCGCAACGTTGTTGCCATTGCTACAGGCATCGTGGTGTCACGCTCGTCGTTTGGTATGGCT
TCATTCAGCTCCGGTTCCCAACGATCAAGGCGAGTTACATGATCCCCCATGTTGTGCAAAAAAGCGGTTA
GCTCCTTCGGTCCTCCGATCGTTGTCAGAAGTAAGTTGGCCGCAGTGTTATCACTCATGGTTATGGCAGC
ACTGCATAATTCTCTTACTGTCATGCCATCCGTAAGATGCTTTTCTGTGACTGGTGAGTACTCAACCAAG
TCATTCTGAGAATAGTGTATGCGGCGACCGAGTTGCTCTTGCCCGGCGTCAATACGGGATAATACCGCGC
CACATAGCAGAACTTTAAAAGTGCTCATCATTGGAAAACGTTCTTCGGGGCGAAAACTCTCAAGGATCTT
ACCGCTGTTGAGATCCAGTTCGATGTAACCCACTCGTGCACCCAACTGATCTTCAGCATCTTTTACTTTC
ACCAGCGTTTCTGGGTGAGCAAAAACAGGAAGGCAAAATGCCGCAAAAAAGGGAATAAGGGCGACACGGA
AATGTTGAATACTCATACTCTTCCTTTTTCAATGACCGCTTTGGAAAAACAAAGACTGTATTTCCTGGAA
ATTAATGTTTATTCAATAAACTGTGTATTCAGCTATATTCACATAGTGGTGAGGCTGAAATGAGGCGGGA
AGAGGCGGTTGGGGCTTAATTATATCAATTTGGGTGGCCCCACAGCGCCTCCAAGGCGCCAGTCCTGTTT
TGACAAGTTGCCTCTGGAAGCCTCTCTTCTTTTTCTCCAGAGTAAGCGGAGGCCAGGGGCCCCCGGCCTC
TGCTTAATACTAAAAAAAACAGCTGTTGTCATAGTAATGATTGGGTGGAAACATTCCAGGCCTGGGTGGA
GAGGCTTTTTGCTTCCTCTTGCAAAACCACACTGACATTCCAGGCCTGGGTGGAGAGGCTTTTTGCTTCC
TCTTGCAAAACCACACTGCCCTCTGGAGGGCAGTTGCCTAGCAACTAATTAAAAGAGGATGTCGCACGGC
CAGCTGCGGTCAGTTAGTCACTTCCTGCTTAACTGACTTGACATTTTCTATTTTAAGAGTCGGGAGGAAA
ATTACTGTGTTGGAGGCCCTCCGCCATCTTCTGAAGCTGAATCGAATTAACTTGTTTATTGCAGCTTATA
ATGGTTACAAATAAAGCAATAGCATCACAAATTTCACAAATAAAGCATTTTTTTCACTGCATTCTAGTTG
TGGTTTGTCCAAACTCATCAATGTATCTTATCATGTCTGGATCTGATATCATCGTCGACATTGATTATTG
ACTAGTTATTAATAGTAATCAATTACGGGGTCATTAGTTCATAGCCCATATATGGAGTTCCGCGTTACAT
AACTTACGGTAAATGGCCCGCCTGGCTGACCGCCCAACGACCCCCGCCCATTGACGTCAATAATGACGTA
TGTTCCCATAGTAACGCCAATAGGGACTTTCCATTGACGTCAATGGGTGGAGTATTTACGGTAAACTGCC
CACTTGGCAGTACATCAAGTGTATCATATGCCAAGTACGCCCCCTATTGACGTCAATGACGGTAAATGGC
CCGCCTGGCATTATGCCCAGTACATGACCTTATGGGACTTTCCTACTTGGCAGTACATCTACGTATTAGT
CATCGCTATTACCATGGTCGAG
Features (pLannotate 1.2.2; 23 found; start..end, strand, type, name):
    274..1290    +  intron         chimeric intron: chimera between introns from chicken β-actin and rabbit β-globin
   1395..1772    +  CDS            H2B: human histone H2B; HIST1H2BJ
   1791..2738    +  CDS            iRFP713: iRFP713 is a basic (constitutively fluorescent) near ir fluorescent protein published in 2011, derived from Rhodopseudomonas palustris. It has low acid sensitivity. It requires the cofactor biliverdin for fluorescence.
   2739..2816    +  CDS            tdTomato (fragment): tdTomato is a basic (constitutively fluorescent) orange fluorescent protein published in 2004, derived from Discosoma sp.. It is reported to be a somewhat slowly-maturing tandem dimer with low acid sensitivity.
   2817..3761    +  CDS            iRFP713: iRFP713 is a basic (constitutively fluorescent) near ir fluorescent protein published in 2011, derived from Rhodopseudomonas palustris. It has low acid sensitivity. It requires the cofactor biliverdin for fluorescence.
   3917..4379    +  misc_feature   IRES: internal ribosome entry site (IRES) of the encephalomyocarditis virus (EMCV)
   4393..4992    +  CDS            PuroR: puromycin N-acetyltransferase; pac from Streptomyces alboniger; confers resistance to puromycin
   5079..5303    +  polyA_signal   bGH poly(A) signal: bovine growth hormone polyadenylation signal
   5307..5323    +  promoter       SV40 promoter (fragment): SV40 enhancer and early promoter
   5374..5390    -  protein_bind   lac operator: The lac repressor binds to the lac operator to inhibit transcription in E. coli. This inhibition can be relieved by adding lactose or isopropyl-β-D-thiogalactopyranoside (IPTG). lac repressor encoded by lacI
   5398..5428    -  promoter       lac promoter: promoter for the E. coli lac operon
   5443..5464    -  protein_bind   CAP binding site: CAP binding activates transcription in the presence of cAMP. E. coli catabolite activator protein
   5477..5516    -  CDS            lacI (fragment): lac repressor; lacI; The lac repressor binds to the lac operator to inhibit transcription in E. coli. This inhibition can be relieved by adding lactose or isopropyl-β-D-thiogalactopyranoside (IPTG).
   5523..5545    +  promoter       SV40 promoter (fragment): SV40 enhancer and early promoter
   5569..5704    +  rep_origin     SV40 ori: SV40 origin of replication
   5724..5858    +  polyA_signal   SV40 poly(A) signal: SV40 polyadenylation signal
   5860..5914    -  CDS            lacI (fragment): lac repressor; lacI; The lac repressor binds to the lac operator to inhibit transcription in E. coli. This inhibition can be relieved by adding lactose or isopropyl-β-D-thiogalactopyranoside (IPTG).
   6097..6685    -  rep_origin     ori: high-copy-number ColE1/pMB1/pBR322/pUC origin of replication
   6856..7716    -  CDS            AmpR: β-lactamase; bla; confers resistance to ampicillin, carbenicillin, and related antibiotics
   7717..7733    -  promoter       AmpR promoter (fragment): bla
   8309..8443    +  polyA_signal   SV40 poly(A) signal: SV40 polyadenylation signal
   8457..8836    +  enhancer       CMV enhancer: human cytomegalovirus immediate early enhancer
   8838..273     +  promoter       chicken β-actin promoter (across the origin): No description available
