[The description below was written by a language model from this plasmid's Addgene catalogue record and pLannotate feature annotations shown in this document.]
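Description:
pCAG-H2BtdiRFP-IP is a mammalian expression plasmid of about 8.8 kb, built on the pCAG-ME-IP backbone, that produces a histone H2B fusion to a tandem near-infrared fluorescent protein together with a puromycin selection marker. It is propagated in E. coli through a high-copy ColE1/pUC-type origin with ampicillin resistance (β-lactamase). The backbone also carries an SV40 origin of replication, SV40 polyadenylation signals and remnants of lac regulatory elements, which appear to be vestiges of earlier cloning vectors rather than functional parts of the expression unit.

Expression is driven by the CAG promoter, annotated here as its three components: the CMV immediate-early enhancer, the chicken β-actin promoter (spanning the sequence origin) and the chimeric chicken β-actin/rabbit β-globin intron, a combination that gives strong, broadly active transcription in mammalian cells. Downstream lies human histone H2B (HIST1H2BJ) followed by two copies of iRFP713, a bacteriophytochrome-derived near-infrared protein that needs biliverdin as a cofactor. The copies are joined by a short segment annotated as a tdTomato fragment, most plausibly the linker from that tandem dimer. The insert was cloned between BglII and XhoI sites, both retained. An EMCV IRES then allows translation of puromycin N-acetyltransferase from the same transcript, which ends at a bovine growth hormone polyadenylation signal, so puromycin-resistant cells should also express the fusion.

Because H2B is incorporated into nucleosomes, the fusion labels chromatin and nuclei in the far-red channel, leaving shorter wavelengths free for other fluorophores. The associated publication concerns live imaging of chromatin dynamics with fluorescent TALEs, although the record does not spell out this plasmid's exact role in that work.
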