Addgene plasmid #47884: pCAG-H2BtdiRFP-IP
Purpose: Histone H2B fused with tandem iRFP, ires-puro
Depositing lab: Maria-Elena Torres-Padilla. Depositing organization: Institut de Genetique et de Biologie Moleculaire et Cellulaire (IGBMC). Publication: Live visualization of chromatin dynamics with fluorescent TALEs. Miyanari Y, Ziegler-Birling C, Torres-Padilla ME. Nat Struct Mol Biol. 2013 Oct 6. doi: 10.1038/nsmb.2680. PubMed 24096363.
Backbone
  Vector backbone: pCAG-ME-IP
  Vector type: Mammalian Expression
  Selectable markers: Puromycin
Growth in bacteria
  Bacterial resistance: Ampicillin, 100 μg/mL
  Growth temperature: 37°C
  Growth strain: DH5alpha
  Copy number: High Copy
Gene/Insert
  Gene/Insert name: H2B-tdiRFP
  Promoter: CAG
  Cloning method: Restriction Enzyme; 5′ cloning site BglII (not destroyed); 3′ cloning site XhoI (not destroyed)
  Sequencing primers: 5′ TGACCGGCGGCTCTAGAG
Terms and licenses: Academic/Nonprofit Terms; Industry Terms: Not Available to Industry
How to cite: pCAG-H2BtdiRFP-IP was a gift from Maria-Elena Torres-Padilla (Addgene plasmid # 47884 ; http://n2t.net/addgene:47884 ; RRID:Addgene_47884)
