>Addgene plasmid #47884 | pCAG-H2BtdiRFP-IP | addgene partial sequence | sequence record 72290 | pCAG-F 5'-GCAACGTGCTGGTTATTGTG-3'
AACCCCAGGTACTTGGGAATTCAGATCTCGCCACCATGCCAGAGCCAGCGAAGTCTGCTCCCGCCCCGAA
AAAGGGCTCCAAGAAGGCGGTGACTAAGGCGCAGAAGAAAGGCGGCAAGAAGCGCAAGCGCAGCCGCAAG
GAGAGCTATTCCATCTATGTGTACAAGGTTCTGAAGCAGGTCCACCCTGACACCGGCATTTCGTCCAAGG
CCATGGGCATCATGAATTCGTTTGTGAACGACATTTTCGAGCGCATCGCAGGTGAGGCTTCCCGCCTGGC
GCATTACAACAAGCGCTCGACCATCACCTCCAGGGAGATCCAGACGGCCGTGCGCCTGCTGCTGCCTGGG
GAGTTGGCCAAGCACGCCGTGTCCGAGGGTACTAAGGCCATCACCAAGTACACCAGCGCTAAGGATCCAC
CGGTCGCCACCATGGCCGAAGGGAGCGTGGCAAGACAGCCCGATCTGCTGACATGCGACGACGAACCAAT
CCACATTCCAGGAGCTATCCAGCCTCATGGACTGCTGCTGGCTCTGGCCGCTGACATGACTATCGTGGCA
GGCTCTGATAACCTGCCAGAGCTGACCGGGCTGGCTATCGGAGCACTGATTGGCCGGTCCGCAGCCGACG
TGTTCGATTCTGAGACTCACAATAGACTGACCATCGCCCTGGCTGAACCTGGGGCTGCAGTGGGAGCCCC
AATTACCGTCGGCTTCACAATGCGAAAGGACGCTGGCTTTATCGGGTCCTGGCACCGCCATGATCAGCTG
ATTTTTCTGGAGCTGGAACCACCTCAGAGAGACGTGGCAGAGCCACAGGCTTTCTTT
