>Addgene plasmid #47884 | pCAG-H2BtdiRFP-IP | addgene partial sequence | sequence record 72295 | pCDH-rev 5'-GCATTCCTTTGGCGAGAG-3'
GGCCAGGTTTCCGGGCCCTCACATTGCCAAAAGACGGCAATATGGTGGAAAATAACATATAGACAAACGC
ACACCGGCCTTATTCCAAGCGGCTTCGGCCAGTAACGTTAGGGGGGGGGGAGGGAGAGGGGGGGGGGGCC
TAAT
